>Addgene plasmid #122846 | pAR17_StrepI_hFASh_H8_pET22b | addgene full sequence | sequence record 238539 | Addgene NGS Result
GAGGCGGTTTGCGTATTGGGCGCCAGGGTGGTTTTTCTTTTCACCAGTGAGACGGGCAACAGCTGATTGC
CCTTCACCGCCTGGCCCTGAGAGAGTTGCAGCAAGCGGTCCACGCTGGTTTGCCCCAGCAGGCGAAAATC
CTGTTTGATGGTGGTTAACGGCGGGATATAACATGAGCTGTCTTCGGTATCGTCGTATCCCACTACCGAG
ATATCCGCACCAACGCGCAGCCCGGACTCGGTAATGGCGCGCATTGCGCCCAGCGCCATCTGATCGTTGG
CAACCAGCATCGCAGTGGGAACGATGCCCTCATTCAGCATTTGCATGGTTTGTTGAAAACCGGACATGGC
ACTCCAGTCGCCTTCCCGTTCCGCTATCGGCTGAATTTGATTGCGAGTGAGATATTTATGCCAGCCAGCC
AGACGCAGACGCGCCGAGACAGAACTTAATGGGCCCGCTAACAGCGCGATTTGCTGGTGACCCAATGCGA
CCAGATGCTCCACGCCCAGTCGCGTACCGTCTTCATGGGAGAAAATAATACTGTTGATGGGTGTCTGGTC
AGAGACATCAAGAAATAACGCCGGAACATTAGTGCAGGCAGCTTCCACAGCAATGGCATCCTGGTCATCC
AGCGGATAGTTAATGATCAGCCCACTGACGCGTTGCGCGAGAAGATTGTGCACCGCCGCTTTACAGGCTT
CGACGCCGCTTCGTTCTACCATCGACACCACCACGCTGGCACCCAGTTGATCGGCGCGAGATTTAATCGC
CGCGACAATTTGCGACGGCGCGTGCAGGGCCAGACTGGAGGTGGCAACGCCAATCAGCAACGACTGTTTG
CCCGCCAGTTGTTGTGCCACGCGGTTGGGAATGTAATTCAGCTCCGCCATCGCCGCTTCCACTTTTTCCC
GCGTTTTCGCAGAAACGTGGCTGGCCTGGTTCACCACGCGGGAAACGGTCTGATAAGAGACACCGGCATA
CTCTGCGACATCGTATAACGTTACTGGTTTCACATTCACCACCCTGAATTGACTCTCTTCCGGGCGCTAT
CATGCCATACCGCGAAAGGTTTTGCGCCATTCGATGGTGTCCGGGATCTCGACGCTCTCCCTTATGCGAC
TCCTGCATTAGGAAGCAGCCCAGTAGTAGGTTGAGGCCGTTGAGCACCGCCGCCGCAAGGAATGGTGCAT
GCAAGGAGATGGCGCCCAACAGTCCCCCGGCCACGGGGCCTGCCACCATACCCACGCCGAAACAAGCGCT
CATGAGCCCGAAGTGGCGAGCCCGATCTTCCCCATCGGTGATGTCGGCGATATAGGCGCCAGCAACCGCA
CCTGTGGCGCCGGTGATGCCGGCCACGATGCGTCCGGCGTAGAGGATCGAGATCTCGATCCCGCGAAATT
AATACGACTCACTATAGGGGAATTGTGAGCGGATAACAATTCCCCTCTAGAAATAATTTTGTTTAACTTT
AAGAAGGAGATATACATATGAGCGCTTGGAGCCATCCACAATTTGAGAAGGGTGGAGGTTCTGGCGGTGG
ATCGGGAGGTTCAGCGTGGAGCCACCCGCAGTTCGAAAAAGGCGCCGGATCCGAGGAGGTGGTGATTGCC
GGCATGTCCGGGAAGCTGCCAGAGTCGGAGAACTTGCAGGAGTTCTGGGACAACCTCATCGGCGGTGTGG
ACATGGTCACGGACGATGACCGTCGCTGGAAGGCGGGGCTCTACGGCCTGCCCCGGCGGTCCGGCAAGCT
GAAGGACCTGTCTAGGTTTGATGCCTCCTTCTTCGGAGTCCACCCCAAGCAGGCACACACGATGGACCCT
CAGCTGCGGCTGCTGCTGGAAGTCACCTATGAAGCCATCGTGGACGGAGGCATCAACCCAGATTCACTCC
GAGGAACACACACTGGCGTCTGGGTGGGCGTGAGCGGCTCTGAGACCTCGGAGGCCCTGAGCCGAGACCC
CGAGACACTCGTGGGCTACAGCATGGTGGGCTGCCAGCGAGCGATGATGGCCAACCGGCTCTCCTTCTTC
TTCGACTTCAGAGGGCCCAGCATCGCACTGGACACAGCCTGCTCCTCCAGCCTGATGGCCCTGCAGAACG
CCTACCAGGCCATCCACAGCGGGCAGTGCCCTGCCGCCATCGTGGGGGGCATCAATGTCCTGCTGAAGCC
CAACACCTCCGTGCAGTTCTTGAGGCTGGGGATGCTCAGCCCCGAGGGCACCTGCAAGGCCTTCGACACA
GCGGGGAATGGGTACTGCCGCTCGGAGGGTGTGGTGGCCGTCCTGCTGACCAAGAAGTCCCTGGCCCGGC
GGGTGTACGCCACCATCCTGAACGCCGGCACCAATACAGATGGCTTCAAGGAGCAAGGCGTGACCTTCCC
CTCAGGGGATATCCAGGAGCAGCTCATCCGCTCGTTGTACCAGTCGGCCGGAGTGGCCCCTGAGTCATTT
GAATACATCGAAGCCCACGGCACAGGCACCAAGGTGGGCGACCCCCAGGAGCTGAATGGCATCACCCGAG
CCCTGTGCGCCACCCGCCAGGAGCCGCTGCTCATCGGCTCCACCAAGTCCAACATGGGGCACCCGGAGCC
AGCCTCGGGGCTGGCAGCCCTGGCCAAGGTGCTGCTGTCCCTGGAGCACGGGCTCTGGGCCCCCAACCTG
CACTTCCATAGCCCCAACCCTGAGATCCCAGCGCTGTTGGATGGGCGGCTGCAGGTGGTGGACCAGCCCC
TGCCCGTCCGTGGCGGCAACGTGGGCATCAACTCCTTTGGCTTCGGGGGCTCCAACGTGCACATCATCCT
GAGGCCCAACACGCAGCCGCCCCCCGCACCCGCCCCACATGCCACCCTGCCCCGTCTGCTGCGGGCCAGC
GGACGCACCCCTGAGGCCGTGCAGAAGCTGCTGGAGCAGGGCCTCCGGCACAGCCAGGACCTGGCTTTCC
TGAGCATGCTGAACGACATCGCGGCTGTCCCCGCCACCGCCATGCCCTTCCGTGGCTACGCTGTGCTGGG
TGGTGAGCGCGGTGGCCCAGAGGTGCAGCAGGTGCCCGCTGGCGAGCGCCCGCTCTGGTTCATCTGCTCT
GGGATGGGCACACAGTGGCGCGGGATGGGGCTGAGCCTCATGCGCCTGGACCGCTTCCGAGATTCCATCC
TACGCTCCGATGAGGCTGTGAAGCCATTCGGCCTGAAGGTGTCACAGCTGCTGCTGAGCACAGACGAGAG
CACCTTTGATGACATCGTCCATTCGTTTGTGAGCCTGACTGCCATCCAGATAGGCCTCATAGACCTGCTG
AGCTGCATGGGGCTGAGGCCAGATGGCATCGTCGGCCACTCCCTGGGGGAGGTGGCCTGTGGCTACGCCG
ACGGCTGCCTGTCCCAGGAGGAGGCCGTCCTCGCTGCCTACTGGAGGGGACAGTGCATCAAAGAAGCCCA
TCTCCCGCCGGGCGCCATGGCAGCCGTGGGCTTGTCCTGGGAGGAGTGTAAACAGCGCTGCCCCCCGGGC
GTGGTGCCCGCCTGCCACAACTCCAAGGACACAGTCACCATCTCGGGACCTCAGGCCCCGGTGTTTGAGT
TCGTGGAGCAGCTGAGGAAGGAGGGTGTGTTTGCCAAGGAGGTGCGGACCGGCGGTATGGCCTTCCACTC
CTACTTCATGGAGGCCATCGCACCCCCACTGCTGCAGGAGCTCAAGAAGGTGATCCGGGAGCCGAAGCCA
CGTTCAGCCCGCTGGCTCAGCACCTCTATCCCCGAGGCCCAGTGGCACAGCAGCCTGGCACGCACGTCCT
CCGCCGAGTACAATGTCAACAACCTGGTGAGCCCTGTGCTGTTCCAGGAGGCCCTGTGGCACGTGCCTGA
GCACGCGGTGGTGCTGGAGATCGCGCCCCACGCCCTGCTGCAGGCTGTCCTGAAGCGTGGCCTGAAGCCG
AGCTGCACCATCATCCCCCTGATGAAGAAGGATCACAGGGACAACCTGGAGTTCTTCCTGGCCGGCATCG
GCAGGCTGCACCTCTCAGGCATCGACGCCAACCCCAATGCCTTGTTCCCACCTGTGGAGTTCCCAGCTCC
CCGAGGAACTCCCCTCATCTCCCCACTCATCAAGTGGGACCACAGCCTGGCCTGGGACGTGCCGGCCGCC
GAGGACTTCCCCAACGGTTCAGGTTCCCCCTCAGCCGCCATCTACAACATCGACACCAGCTCCGAGTCTC
CTGACCACTACCTGGTGGACCACACCCTCGACGGTCGCGTCCTCTTCCCCGCCACTGGCTACCTGAGCAT
AGTGTGGAAGACGCTGGCCCGCGCCCTGGGCCTGGGCGTCGAGCAGCTGCCTGTGGTGTTTGAGGATGTG
GTGCTGCACCAGGCCACCATCCTGCCCAAGACTGGGACAGTGTCCCTGGAGGTACGGCTCCTGGAGGCCT
CCCGTGCCTTCGAGGTGTCAGAGAACGGCAACCTGGTAGTGAGTGGGAAGGTGTACCAGTGGGATGACCC
TGACCCCAGGCTCTTCGACCACCCGGAAAGCCCCACCCCCAACCCCACGGAGCCCCTCTTCCTGGCCCAG
GCTGAAGTTTACAAGGAGCTGCGTCTGCGTGGCTACGACTACGGCCCTCATTTCCAGGGCATCCTGGAGG
CCAGCCTGGAAGGTGACTCGGGGAGGCTGCTGTGGAAGGATAACTGGGTGAGCTTCATGGACACCATGCT
GCAGATGTCCATCCTGGGCTCGGCCAAGCACGGCCTGTACCTGCCCACCCGTGTCACCGCCATCCACATC
GACCCTGCCACCCACAGGCAGAAGCTGTACACACTGCAGGACAAGGCCCAAGTGGCTGACGTGGTGGTGA
GCAGGTGGCTGAGGGTCACAGTGGCCGGAGGCGTCCACATCTCCGGGCTCCACACTGAGTCGGCCCCGCG
GCGGCAGCAGGAGCAGCAGGTGCCCATCCTGGAGAAGTTTTGCTTCACTCCCCACACGGAGGAGGGGTGC
CTGTCTGAGCGCGCTGCCCTGCAGGAGGAGCTGCAACTGTGCAAGGGGCTGGTGCAGGCACTGCAGACCA
CGGTGACCCAGCAGGGGCTGAAGATGGTGGTGCCCGGACTGGATGGGGCCCAGATCCCCCGGGACCCCTC
ACAGCAGGAACTGCCCCGGCTGTTGTCGGCTGCCTGCAGGCTTCAGCTCAACGGGAACCTGCAGCTGGAG
CTGGCGCAGGTGCTGGCCCAGGAGAGGCCCAAGCTGCCAGAGGACCCTCTGCTCAGCGGCCTCCTGGACT
CCCCGGCACTCAAGGCCTGCCTGGACACTGCCGTGGAGAACATGCCCAGCCTGAAGATGAAGGTGGTGGA
GGTGCTGGCTGGCCACGGTCACCTGTATTCCCGCATCCCAGGCCTGCTCAGCCCCCATCCCCTGCTGCAG
CTGAGCTACACGGCCACCGACCGCCACCCCCAGGCCCTGGAGGCTGCCCAGGCCGAGCTGCAGCAGCACG
ACGTTGCCCAGGGCCAGTGGGATCCCGCAGACCCTGCCCCCAGCGCCCTGGGCAGCGCCGACCTCCTGGT
GTGCAACTGTGCTGTGGCTGCCCTCGGGGACCCGGCCTCAGCTCTCAGCAACATGGTGGCTGCCCTGAGA
GAAGGGGGCTTTCTGCTCCTGCACACACTGCTCCGGGGGCACCCCCTCGGGGACATCGTGGCCTTCCTCA
CCTCCACTGAGCCGCAGTATGGCCAGGGCATCCTGAGCCAGGACGCGTGGGAGAGCCTCTTCTCCAGGGT
GTCGCTGCGCCTGGTGGGCCTGAAGAAGTCCTTCTACGGCTCCACGCTCTTCCTGTGCCGCCGGCCCACC
CCGCAGGACAGCCCCATCTTCCTGCCGGTGGACGATACCAGCTTCCGCTGGGTGGAGTCTCTGAAGGGCA
TCCTGGCTGACGAAGACTCTTCCCGGCCTGTGTGGCTGAAGGCCATCAACTGTGCCACCTCGGGCGTGGT
GGGCTTGGTGAACTGTCTCCGCCGAGAGCCCGGCGGGAACCGCCTCCGGTGTGTGCTGCTCTCCAACCTC
AGCAGCACCTCCCACGTCCCGGAGGTGGACCCGGGCTCCGCAGAACTGCAGAAGGTGTTGCAGGGAGACC
TGGTGATGAACGTCTACCGCGACGGGGCCTGGGGGGCTTTCCGCCACTTCCTGCTGGAGGAGGACAAGCC
TGAGGAGCCGACGGCACATGCCTTTGTGAGCACCCTCACCCGGGGGGACCTGTCCTCCATCCGCTGGGTC
TGCTCCTCGCTGCGCCATGCCCAGCCCACCTGCCCTGGCGCCCAGCTCTGCACGGTCTACTACGCCTCCC
TCAACTTCCGCGACATCATGCTGGCCACTGGCAAGCTGTCCCCTGATGCCATCCCAGGGAAGTGGACCTC
CCAGGACAGCCTGCTAGGTATGGAGTTCTCGGGCCGAGACGCCAGCGGCAAGCGTGTGATGGGACTGGTG
CCTGCCAAGGGCCTGGCCACCTCTGTCCTGCTGTCACCGGACTTCCTCTGGGATGTGCCTTCCAACTGGA
CGCTGGAGGAGGCGGCCTCGGTGCCTGTCGTCTACAGCACGGCCTACTACGCGCTGGTGGTGCGTGGGCG
GGTGCGCCCCGGGGAGACGCTGCTCATCCACTCGGGCTCGGGCGGCGTGGGCCAGGCCGCCATCGCCATC
GCCCTCAGTCTGGGCTGCCGCGTCTTCACCACCGTGGGGTCGGCTGAGAAGCGGGCGTACCTCCAGGCCA
GGTTCCCCCAGCTCGACAGCACCAGCTTCGCCAACTCCCGGGACACATCCTTCGAGCAGCATGTGCTGTG
GCACACGGGCGGGAAGGGCGTTGACCTGGTCTTGAACTCCTTGGCGGAAGAGAAGCTGCAGGCCAGCGTG
AGGTGCTTGGCTACGCACGGTCGCTTCCTGGAAATTGGCAAATTCGACCTTTCTCAGAACCACCCGCTCG
GCATGGCTATCTTCCTGAAGAACGTGACATTCCACGGGGTCCTACTGGATGCGTTCTTCAACGAGAGCAG
TGCTGACTGGCGGGAGGTGTGGGCGCTTGTGCAGGCCGGCATCCGGGATGGGGTGGTACGGCCCCTCAAG
TGCACGGTGTTCCATGGGGCCCAGGTGGAGGACGCCTTCCGCTACATGGCCCAAGGGAAGCACATTGGCA
AAGTCGTCGTGCAGGTGCTTGCGGAGGAGCCGGAGGCAGTGTTGAAGGGGGCCAAACCCAAGCTGATGTC
GGCCATCTCCAAGACCTTCTGCCCGGCCCACAAGAGCTACATCATCGCTGGTGGTCTGGGTGGCTTCGGC
CTGGAGTTGGCGCAGTGGCTGATACAGCGTGGGGTGCAGAAGCTCGTGTTGACTTCTCGCTCCGGGATCC
GGACAGGCTACCAGGCCAAGCAGGTCCGCCGGTGGAGGCGCCAGGGCGTACAGGTGCAGGTGTCCACCAG
CAACATCAGCTCACTGGAGGGGGCCCGGGGCCTCATTGCCGAGGCGGCGCAGCTTGGGCCCGTGGGCGGC
GTCTTCAACCTGGCCGTGGTCTTGAGAGATGGCTTGCTGGAGAACCAGACCCCAGAGTTCTTCCAGGACG
TCTGCAAGCCCAAGTACAGCGGCACCCTGAACCTGGACAGGGTGACCCGAGAGGCGTGCCCTGAGCTGGA
CTACTTTGTGGTCTTCTCCTCTGTGAGCTGCGGGCGTGGCAATGCGGGACAGAGCAACTACGGCTTTGCC
AATTCCGCCATGGAGCGTATCTGTGAGAAACGCCGGCACGAAGGCCTCCCAGGCCTGGCCGTGCAGTGGG
GCGCCATCGGCGACGTGGGCATTTTGGTGGAGACGATGAGCACCAACGACACGATCGTCAGTGGCACGCT
GCCCCAGCGCATGGCGTCCTGCCTGGAGGTGCTGGACCTCTTCCTGAACCAGCCCCACATGGTCCTGAGC
AGCTTTGTGCTGGCTGAGAAGGCTGCGGCCTATAGGGACAGGGACAGCCAGCGGGACCTGGTGGAGGCCG
TGGCACACATCCTGGGCATCCGCGACTTGGCTGCTGTCAACCTGGACAGCTCACTGGCGGACCTGGGCCT
GGACTCGCTCATGAGCGTGGAGGTGCGCCAGACGCTGGAGCGTGAGCTCAACCTGGTGCTGTCCGTGCGC
GAGGTGCGGCAACTCACGCTCCGGAAACTGCAGGAGCTGTCCTCAAAGGCGGATGAGGCCAGCGAGCTGG
CATGCCCCACGCCCAAGGAGGATGGTCTGGCCCAGCAGCAGACTCAGCTGAACCTGCGCTCCCTGCTGGT
GAACCCGGAGGGCCCCACCCTGATGCGGCTCAACTCCGTGCAGAGCTCGGAGCGGCCCCTGTTCCTGGTG
CACCCAATCGAGGGCTCCACCACCGTGTTCCACAGCCTGGCCTCCCGGCTCAGCATCCCCACCTATGGCC
TGCAGTGCACCCGAGCTGCGCCCCTTGACAGCATCCACAGCCTGGCTGCCTACTACATCGACTGCATCAG
GCAGGTGCAGCCCGAGGGCCCCTACCGCGTGGCCGGCTACTCCTACGGGGCCTGCGTGGCCTTTGAAATG
TGCTCCCAGCTGCAGGCCCAGCAGAGCCCAGCCCCCACCCACAACAGCCTCTTCCTGTTCGACGGCTCGC
CCACCTACGTACTGGCCTACACCCAGAGCTACCGGGCAAAGCTGACCCCAGGCTGTGAGGCTGAGGCTGA
GACGGAGGCCATATGCTTCTTCGTGCAGCAGTTCACGGACATGGAGCACAACAGGGTGCTGGAGGCGCTG
CTGCCGCTGAAGGGCCTAGAGGAGCGTGTGGCAGCCGCCGTGGACCTGATCATCAAGAGCCACCAGGGCC
TGGACCGCCAGGAGCTGAGCTTTGCGGCCCGGTCCTTCTACTACAAGCTGCGTGCCGCTGAGCAGTACAC
ACCCAAGGCCAAGTACCATGGCAACGTGATGCTACTGCGCGCCAAGACGGGTGGCGCCTACGGCGAGGAC
CTGGGCGCGGACTACAACCTCTCCCAGGTATGCGACGGGAAAGTATCCGTCCACGTCATCGAGGGTGACC
ACCGCACGCTGCTGGAGGGCAGCGGCCTGGAGTCCATCATCAGCATCATCCACAGCTCCCTGGCTGAGCC
ACGCGTGAGCGTGCGGGAGGGCCTCGAGCATCATCACCACCACCACCACCACTGAGATCCGGCTGCTAAC
AAAGCCCGAAAGGAAGCTGAGTTGGCTGCTGCCACCGCTGAGCAATAACTAGCATAACCCCTTGGGGCCT
CTAAACGGGTCTTGAGGGGTTTTTTGCTGAAAGGAGGAACTATATCCGGATTGGCGAATGGG
[124 nt withheld, positions 9303-9426]
C
[91 nt withheld, positions 9428-9518]
A
[49 nt withheld, positions 9520-9568]
CCTTTGACGTTGGAGTCCACGTTCTTT
[37 nt withheld, positions 9596-9632]
ACCCTATCTCGGTCTATTCTTTTGATTTATAAGGGATTTTGCCGATTTCGGCCTATTGGTTAAAAAATGA
GCTGATTTAACAAAAATTTAACGCGAATTTTAACAAAATATTAACGCTTACAATTTAGGTGGCACTTTTC
GGGGAAATGTGCGCGGAACCCCTATTTGTTTATTTTTCTAAATACATTCAAATATGTATTCGCTCATGAG
ACAATAACCCTGATAAATGCTTCAATAATATTGAAAAAGGAAGAGTATGAGTATTCAACATTTCCGTGTC
GCCCTTATTCCCTTTTTTGCGGCATTTTGCCTTCCTGTTTTTGCTCACCCAGAAACGCTGGTGAAAGTAA
AAGATGCTGAAGATCAGTTGGGTGCACGAGTGGGTTACATCGAACTGGATCTCAACAGCGGTAAGATCCT
TGAGAGTTTTCGCCCCGAAGAACGTTTTCCAATGATGAGCACTTTTAAAGTTCTGCTATGTGGCGCGGTA
TTATCCCGTATTGACGCCGGGCAAGAGCAACTCGGTCGCCGCATACACTATTCTCAGAATGACTTGGTTG
AGTACTCACCAGTCACAGAAAAGCATCTTACGGATGGCATGACAGTAAGAGAATTATGCAGTGCTGCCAT
AACCATGAGTGATAACACTGCGGCCAACTTACTTCTGACAACGATCGGAGGACCGAAGGAGCTAACCGCT
TTTTTGCACAACATGGGGGATCATGTAACTCGCCTTGATCGTTGGGAACCGGAGCTGAATGAAGCCATAC
CAAACGACGAGCGTGACACCACGATGCCTGCAGCAATGGCAACAACGTTGCGCAAACTATTAACTGGCGA
ACTACTTACTCTAGCTTCCCGGCAACAATTAATAGACTGGATGGAGGCGGATAAAGTTGCAGGACCACTT
CTGCGCTCGGCCCTTCCGGCTGGCTGGTTTATTGCTGATAAATCTGGAGCCGGTGAGCGTGGGTCTCGCG
GTATCATTGCAGCACTGGGGCCAGATGGTAAGCCCTCCCGTATCGTAGTTATCTACACGACGGGGAGTCA
GGCAACTATGGATGAACGAAATAGACAGATCGCTGAGATAGGTGCCTCACTGATTAAGCATTGGTAACTG
TCAGACCAAGTTTACTCATATATACTTTAGATTGATTTAAAACTTCATTTTTAATTTAAAAGGATCTAGG
TGAAGATCCTTTTTGATAATCTCATGACCAAAATCCCTTAACGTGAGTTTTCGTTCCACTGAGCGTCAGA
CCCCGTAGAAAAGATCAAAGGATCTTCTTGAGATCCTTTTTTTCTGCGCGTAATCTGCTGCTTGCAAACA
AAAAAACCACCGCTACCAGCGGTGGTTTGTTTGCCGGATCAAGAGCTACCAACTCTTTTTCCGAAGGTAA
CTGGCTTCAGCAGAGCGCAGATACCAAATACTGTCCTTCTAGTGTAGCCGTAGTTAGGCCACCACTTCAA
GAACTCTGTAGCACCGCCTACATACCTCGCTCTGCTAATCCTGTTACCAGTGGCTGCTGCCAGTGGCGAT
AAGTCGTGTCTTACCGGGTTGGACTCAAGACGATAGTTACCGGATAAGGCGCAGCGGTCGGGCTGAACGG
GGGGTTCGTGCACACAGCCCAGCTTGGAGCGAACGACCTACACCGAACTGAGATACCTACAGCGTGAGCT
ATGAGAAAGCGCCACGCTTCCCGAAGGGAGAAAGGCGGACAGGTATCCGGTAAGCGGCAGGGTCGGAACA
GGAGAGCGCACGAGGGAGCTTCCAGGGGGAAACGCCTGGTATCTTTATAGTCCTGTCGGGTTTCGCCACC
TCTGACTTGAGCGTCGATTTTTGTGATGCTCGTCAGGGGGGCGGAGCCTATGGAAAAACGCCAGCAACGC
GGCCTTTTTACGGTTCCTGGCCTTTTGCTGGCCTTTTGCTCACATGTTCTTTCCTGCGTTATCCCCTGAT
TCTGTGGATAACCGTATTACCGCCTTTGAGTGAGCTGATACCGCTCGCCGCAGCCGAACGACCGAGCGCA
GCGAGTCAGTGAGCGAGGAAGCGGAAGAGCGCCTGATGCGGTATTTTCTCCTTACGCATCTGTGCGGTAT
TTCACACCGCAATGGTGCACTCTCAGTACAATCTGCTCTGATGCCGCATAGTTAAGCCAGTATACACTCC
GCTATCGCTACGTGACTGGGTCATGGCTGCGCCCCGACACCCGCCAACACCCGCTGACGCGCCCTGACGG
GCTTGTCTGCTCCCGGCATCCGCTTACAGACAAGCTGTGACCGTCTCCGGGAGCTGCATGTGTCAGAGGT
TTTCACCGTCATCACCGAAACGCGCGAGGCAGCTGCGGTAAAGCTCATCAGCGTGGTCGTGAAGCGATTC
ACAGATGTCTGCCTGTTCATCCGCGTCCAGCTCGTTGAGTTTCTCCAGAAGCGTTAATGTCTGGCTTCTG
ATAAAGCGGGCCATGTTAAGGGCGGTTTTTTCCTGTTTGGTCACTGATGCCTCCGTGTAAGGGGGATTTC
TGTTCATGGGGGTAATGATACCGATGAAACGAGAGAGGATGCTCACGATACGGGTTACTGATGATGAACA
TGCCCGGTTACTGGAACGTTGTGAGGGTAAACAACTGGCGGTATGGATGCGGCGGGACCAGAGAAAAATC
ACTCAGGGTCAATGCCAGCGCTTCGTTAATACAGATGTAGGTGTTCCACAGGGTAGCCAGCAGCATCCTG
CGATGCAGATCCGGAACATAATGGTGCAGGGCGCTGACTTCCGCGTTTCCAGACTTTACGAAACACGGAA
ACCGAAGACCATTCATGTTGTTGCTCAGGTCGCAGACGTTTTGCAGCAGCAGTCGCTTCACGTTCGCTCG
CGTATCGGTGATTCATTCTGCTAACCAGTAAGGCAACCCCGCCAGCCTAGCCGGGTCCTCAACGACAGGA
GCACGATCATGCGCACCCGTGGGGCCGCCATGCCGGCGATAATGGCCTGCTTCTCGCCGAAACGTTTGGT
GGCGGGACCAGTGACGAAGGCTTGAGCGAGGGCGTGCAAGATTCCGAATACCGCAAGCGACAGGCCGATC
ATCGTCGCGCTCCAGCGAAAGCGGTCCTCGCCGAAAATGACCCAGAGCGCTGCCGGCACCTGTCCTACGA
GTTGCATGATAAAGAAGACAGTCATAAGTGCGGCGACGATAGTCATGCCCCGCGCCCACCGGAAGGAGCT
GACTGGGTTGAAGGCTCTCAAGGGCATCGGTCGAGATCCCGGTGCCTAATGAGTGAGCTAACTTACATTA
ATTGCGTTGCGCTCACTGCCCGCTTTCCAGTCGGGAAACCTGTCGTGCCAGCTGCATTAATGAATCGGCC
AACGCGCGGGGA
Features (pLannotate 1.2.2; 20 found; start..end, strand, type, name):
   1014..1091    -  promoter       lacI promoter: lacI
   1099..1378    -  CDS            TcR (fragment): tetracycline efflux protein; tet; confers resistance to tetracycline
   1400..1418    +  promoter       T7 promoter: promoter for bacteriophage T7 RNA polymerase
   1419..1443    +  protein_bind   lac operator: The lac repressor binds to the lac operator to inhibit transcription in E. coli. This inhibition can be relieved by adding lactose or isopropyl-β-D-thiogalactopyranoside (IPTG). lac repressor encoded by lacI
   1458..1480    +  RBS            RBS: efficient ribosome binding site from bacteriophage T7 gene 10 (Olins and Rangwala, 1989)
   1521..1576    +  CDS            Twin-Strep-tag (fragment): two Strep-Tag®II moieties connected by a linker for enhanced binding to Strep-Tactin®, an engineered form of streptavidin (Schmidt et al., 2013)
   1593..9122    +  CDS            FASN: FAS_HUMAN - Also known as FAS. Experimental evidence at protein level: Swiss-Prot protein existence level 1. Fatty acid synthetase is a multifunctional enzyme that catalyzes the de novo biosynthesis of long-chain saturated fatty acids starting from acetyl-CoA and malonyl-CoA in the presence of NADPH. This multifunctional protein contains 7 catalytic activities and a site for the binding of the prosthetic group 4'-phosphopantetheine of the acyl carrier protein ([ACP]) domain. From Homo sapiens (Human).
   9135..9152    +  CDS            9xHis (fragment): 9xHis affinity tag
   9162..9211    +  CDS            SET1 (fragment): solubility-enhancement tag derived from T7 phage gene 10B
   9219..9266    +  terminator     T7 terminator: transcription terminator for bacteriophage T7 RNA polymerase
   9303..9731    +  rep_origin     f1 ori (sequence partly withheld): f1 bacteriophage origin of replication; arrow indicates direction of (+) strand synthesis
   9784..9888    +  promoter       AmpR promoter: bla
   9889..10749   +  CDS            AmpR: β-lactamase; bla; confers resistance to ampicillin, carbenicillin, and related antibiotics
  10920..11508   +  rep_origin     ori: high-copy-number ColE1/pMB1/pBR322/pUC origin of replication
  11694..11833   -  misc_feature   bom: basis of mobility region from pBR322
  11935..12126   -  CDS            rop: Rop protein, which maintains plasmids at low copy number; rop
  12143..12523   +  CDS            YPB1_ECOLX: Protein predicted: Swiss-Prot protein existence level 4. From Escherichia coli.
  12595..12886   -  CDS            TcR (fragment): tetracycline efflux protein; tet; confers resistance to tetracycline
  12901..12922   -  protein_bind   CAP binding site: CAP binding activates transcription in the presence of cAMP. E. coli catabolite activator protein
  12935..1013    -  CDS            lacI (across the origin): lac repressor; lacI; The lac repressor binds to the lac operator to inhibit transcription in E. coli. This inhibition can be relieved by adding lactose or isopropyl-β-D-thiogalactopyranoside (IPTG).
