[The description below was written by a language model from this plasmid's Addgene catalogue record and pLannotate feature annotations shown in this document.]
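Description:
pAR17_StrepI_hFASh_H8_pET22b is a bacterial expression plasmid of about 13 kb, built on the pET22b backbone, for producing full-length, wild-type human type I fatty acid synthase (FASN) in Escherichia coli. It replicates from a pBR322-type ColE1 origin. The rop gene and bom region are also present, which fits the low-copy designation in the record. Selection is by ampicillin through the β-lactamase gene, and an f1 origin is also carried. The short tetracycline-resistance fragments in the annotation are non-functional pBR322 remnants typical of pET backbones.

The roughly 7.7 kb insert, introduced by ligation-independent cloning, sits in a standard T7lac expression cassette. A T7 promoter followed by a lac operator and the T7 gene 10 ribosome binding site drives the open reading frame, and a T7 terminator closes the unit. The plasmid-borne lacI gene supplies repressor, so expression stays off until induction with IPTG in a host that provides T7 RNA polymerase. The FASN coding sequence is flanked by an N-terminal Twin-Strep tag and a C-terminal His8 tag. The automated annotation picks these up only as partial matches (a Twin-Strep fragment and a "9xHis" fragment). A short "SET1" hit just before the terminator is probably an incidental match to T7-derived backbone sequence rather than a designed fusion.

Having different affinity tags at the two termini permits tandem purification that enriches for intact, full-length polypeptide, which is useful for a multidomain megasynthase of this size. The associated work concerns rational engineering and the modularity of type I fatty acid synthases, so this construct provides recombinant human enzyme for that kind of study.
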