Addgene plasmid #122846: pAR17_StrepI_hFASh_H8_pET22b
Purpose: Expresses human type I fatty acid synthase (FASN) in Escherichia coli. N-terminal Twin-Strep tag; C-terminal H8-tag; in pET22b vector.
Depositing lab: Martin Grininger. Depositing organization: Buchmann Institute for Molecular Life Sciences. Publication: Probing the modularity of megasynthases by rational engineering of a fatty acid synthase Type I. Rittner A, Paithankar KS, Drexler DJ, Himmler A, Grininger M. Protein Sci. 2019 Feb;28(2):414-428. doi: 10.1002/pro.3550. Epub 2018 Dec 20. PubMed 30394635.
Backbone
  Vector backbone: pET22b
  Backbone manufacturer: Novagen/Merck Millipore
  Backbone size w/o insert (bp): 5340
  Total vector size (bp): 13008
  Vector type: Bacterial Expression
Growth in bacteria
  Bacterial resistance: Ampicillin, 100 μg/mL
  Growth temperature: 37°C
  Growth strain: DH5alpha
  Copy number: Low Copy
Gene/Insert
  Gene/Insert name: human FASN/ human fatty acid synthase
  Species: H. sapiens (human)
  Insert size (bp): 7668
  Mutation: wildtype
  Entrez Gene: FASN (a.k.a. FAS, OA-519, SDR27X1)
  Promoter: T7 promoter
  Tag / fusion protein: Twin-Strep tag (N terminal on insert); His8 tag (C terminal on insert)
  Cloning method: Ligation Independent Cloning
  Sequencing primers: 5′ T7 prom; 3′ T7 term
Terms and licenses: Academic/Nonprofit Terms; Industry Terms: Not Available to Industry
How to cite: pAR17_StrepI_hFASh_H8_pET22b was a gift from Martin Grininger (Addgene plasmid # 122846 ; http://n2t.net/addgene:122846 ; RRID:Addgene_122846)
